>Addgene plasmid #228723 | pEJS2702-CMV-iNme2-ABE8e-nt | addgene full sequence | sequence record 454010 | Addgene NGS Result
AGAGCTGGTTTAGTGAACCGTCAGATCCGCTAGAGATCCGCGGCCGCTAATACGACTCACTATAGGGAGA
GCCGCCACCATGAAACGGACAGCCGACGGAAGCGAGTTCGAGTCACCAAAGAAGAAGCGGAAAGTCGGCG
GTAGCGGCGGAGGCAGCGGTGGCGGCAGCGGCTCTGAGGTGGAGTTTTCCCACGAGTACTGGATGAGACA
TGCCCTGACCCTGGCCAAGAGGGCACGCGATGAGAGGGAGGTGCCTGTGGGAGCCGTGCTGGTGCTGAAC
AATAGAGTGATCGGCGAGGGCTGGAACAGAGCCATCGGCCTGCACGACCCAACAGCCCATGCCGAAATTA
TGGCCCTGAGACAGGGCGGCCTGGTCATGCAGAACTACAGACTGATTGACGCCACCCTGTACGTGACATT
CGAGCCTTGCGTGATGTGCGCCGGCGCCATGATCCACTCTAGGATCGGCCGCGTGGTGTTTGGCGTGAGG
AACAGCAAACGGGGCGCCGCAGGCTCCCTGATGAACGTGCTGAACTACCCCGGCATGAATCACCGCGTCG
AAATTACCGAGGGAATCCTGGCAGATGAATGTGCCGCCCTGCTGTGCGACTTCTACCGGATGCCTAGACA
GGTGTTCAATGCTCAGAAGAAGGCCCAGAGCTCCATCAACTCCGGAGGATCTAGCGGAGGCTCCTCTGGC
TCTGAGACACCTGGCACAAGCGAGAGCGCAACACCTGAAAGCAGCGGGGGCAGCAGCGGGGGGTCAATGG
CCGCCTTCAAGCCTAACCCAATCAATTACATCCTGGGACTGGCCATCGGAATCGCATCCGTGGGATGGGC
TATGGTGGAGATCGACGAGGAGGAGAATCCTATCCGGCTGATCGATCTGGGCGTGAGAGTGTTTGAGAGG
GCCGAGGTGCCAAAGACCGGCGATTCTCTGGCTATGGCCCGGAGACTGGCACGGAGCGTGAGGCGCCTGA
CACGGAGAAGGGCACACAGGCTGCTGAGGGCACGCCGGCTGCTGAAGAGAGAGGGCGTGCTGCAGGCAGC
AGACTTCGATGAGAATGGCCTGATCAAGAGCCTGCCAAACACCCCCTGGCAGCTGAGAGCAGCCGCCCTG
GACAGGAAGCTGACACCACTGGAGTGGTCTGCCGTGCTGCTGCACCTGATCAAGCACCGCGGCTACCTGA
GCCAGCGGAAGAACGAGGGAGAGACAGCAGACAAGGAGCTGGGCGCCCTGCTGAAGGGAGTGGCCAACAA
TGCCCACGCCCTGCAGACCGGCGATTTCAGGACACCTGCCGAGCTGGCCCTGAATAAGTTTGAGAAGGAG
TCCGGCCACATCAGAAACCAGAGGGGCGACTATAGCCACACCTTCTCCCGCAAGGATCTGCAGGCCGAGC
TGATCCTGCTGTTCGAGAAGCAGAAGGAGTTTGGCAATCCACACGTGAGCGGAGGCCTGAAGGAGGGAAT
CGAGACCCTGCTGATGACACAGAGGCCTGCCCTGTCCGGCGACGCAGTGCAGAAGATGCTGGGACACTGC
ACCTTCGAGCCTGCAGAGCCAAAGGCCGCCAAGAACACCTACACAGCCGAGCGGTTTATCTGGCTGACAA
AGCTGAACAATCTGAGAATCCTGGAGCAGGGATCCGAGAGGCCACTGACCGACACAGAGAGGGCCACCCT
GATGGATGAGCCTTACCGGAAGTCTAAGCTGACATATGCCCAGGCCAGAAAGCTGCTGGGCCTGGAGGAC
ACCGCCTTCTTTAAGGGCCTGAGATACGGCAAGGATAATGCCGAGGCCTCCACACTGATGGAGATGAAGG
CCTATCACGCCATCTCTCGCGCCCTGGAGAAGGAGGGCCTGAAGGACAAGAAGTCCCCCCTGAACCTGAG
CTCCGAGCTGCAGGATGAGATCGGCACCGCCTTCTCTCTGTTTAAGACCGACGAGGATATCACAGGCCGC
CTGAAGGACAGGGTGCAGCCTGAGATCCTGGAGGCCCTGCTGAAGCACATCTCTTTCGATAAGTTTGTGC
AGATCAGCCTGAAGGCCCTGAGAAGGATCGTGCCACTGATGGAGCAGGGCAAGCGGTACGACGAGGCCTG
CGCCGAGATCTACGGCGATCACTATGGCAAGAAGAACACAGAGGAGAAGATCTATCTGCCCCCTATCCCT
GCCGACGAGATCAGAAATCCTGTGGTGCTGAGGGCCCTGTCCCAGGCAAGAAAAGTGATCAACGGAGTGG
TGCGCCGGTACGGATCTCCAGCCCGGATCCACATCGAGACCGCCAGAGAAGTGGGCAAGAGCTTCAAGGA
CCGGAAGGAGATCGAGAAGAGACAGGAGGAGAATCGCAAGGATCGGGAGAAGGCCGCCGCCAAGTTTAGG
GAGTACTTCCCTAACTTTGTGGGCGAGCCAAAGTCTAAGGACATCCTGAAGCTGCGCCTGTACGAGCAGC
AGCACGGCAAGTGTCTGTATAGCGGCAAGGAGATCAATCTGGTGCGGCTGAACGAGAAGGGCTATGTGGA
GATCGATCACGCCCTGCCTTTCTCCAGAACCTGGGACGATTCTTTTAACAATAAGGTGCTGGTGCTGGGC
AGCGAGAACCAGAATAAGGGCAATCAGACACCATACGAGTATTTCAATGGCAAGGACAACTCCAGGGAGT
GGCAGGAGTTCAAGGCCCGCGTGGAGACCTCTAGATTTCCCAGGAGCAAGAAGCAGCGGATCCTGCTGCA
GAAGTTCGACGAGGATGGCTTTAAGGAGTGCAACCTGAATGACACCAGATACGTGAACCGGTTCCTGTGC
CAGTTTGTGGCCGATCACATCCTGCTGACCGGCAAGGGCAAGAGAAGGGTGTTCGCCTCTAATGGCCAGA
TCACAAACCTGCTGAGGGGATTTTGGGGACTGAGGAAGGTGCGGGCAGAGAATGACAGACACCACGCACT
GGATGCAGTGGTGGTGGCATGCAGCACCGTGGCAATGCAGCAGAAGATCACAAGATTCGTGAGGTATAAG
GAGATGAACGCCTTTGACGGCAAGACCATCGATAAGGAGACAGGCAAGGTGCTGCACCAGAAGACCCACT
TCCCCCAGCCTTGGGAGTTCTTTGCCCAGGAAGTGATGATCCGGGTGTTCGGCAAGCCAGACGGCAAGCC
TGAGTTTGAGGAGGCCGATACCCCAGAGAAGCTGAGGACACTGCTGGCAGAGAAGCTGTCTAGCAGGCCA
GAGGCAGTGCACGAGTACGTGACCCCACTGTTCGTGTCCAGGGCACCCAATCGGAAGATGTCTGGCGCCC
ACAAGGGCACACTGAGAAGCGCCAAGAGGTTTGTGAAGCACAACGAGAAGATCTCCGTGAAGAGAGTGTG
GCTGACCAAGATCAGGCTGGCCGCCCTGGAGAACATGGTGAATTACAAGAACGGCAGGGAGATCGAGCTG
TATGAGGCCCTGAAGGCAAGGCTGGAGGCCTACGGAGGAAATGCCAAGCAGGCCTTCGACCCAAAGGGCA
ACCCCTTTTATAAGAAGGGAGGACAGCTGGTGAAGGCCGTGCGGGTGGAGAGGACCCAGAAGAGCGGCGT
GCTGCTGAATAAGAAGAACGCCTACACAATCGCCGACAATGGCGATATGGTGAGAGTGGACGTGTTCTGT
AAGGTGGATAAGAAGGGCAAGAATCAGTACTTTATCGTGCCTATCTATGCCTGGCAGGTGGCCGAGAACA
TCCTGCCAGACATCGATTGCAAGGGCTACAGAATCGACGATAGCTATACATTCTGTTTTTCCCTGCACAA
GTATGACCTGATCGCCTTCCAGAAGGATGAGAAGTCCAAGGTGGAGTTTGCCTACTATATCAATTGCGAC
TCCTCTAACGGCAGGTTCTACCTGGCCTGGCACGATAAGGGCAGCAAGGAGCAGCAGTTTCGCATCTCCA
CCCAGAATCTGGTGCTGATCCAGAAGTATCAGGTGAACGAGCTGGGCAAGGAGATCAGGCCATGTCGGCT
GAAGAAGCGCCCACCCGTGCGGGAGGATAAAAGAACCGCCGACGGCAGCGAATTCGAGCCCAAGAAGAAG
AGGAAAGTCTAACCGGTCATCATCACCATCACCATTGAGTTTAAACCCGCTGATCAGCCTCGACTGTGCC
TTCTAGTTGCCAGCCATCTGTTGTTTGCCCCTCCCCCGTGCCTTCCTTGACCCTGGAAGGTGCCACTCCC
ACTGTCCTTTCCTAATAAAATGAGGAAATTGCATCGCATTGTCTGAGTAGGTGTCATTCTATTCTGGGGG
GTGGGGTGGGGCAGGACAGCAAGGGGGAGGATTGGGAAGACAATAGCAGGCATGCTGGGGATGCGGTGGG
CTCTATGGCTTCTGAGGCGGAAAGAACCAGCTGGGGCTCGATACCGTCGACCTCTAGCTAGAGCTTGGCG
TAATCATGGTCATAGCTGTTTCCTGTGTGAAATTGTTATCCGCTCACAATTCCACACAACATACGAGCCG
GAAGCATAAAGTGTAAAGCCTAGGGTGCCTAATGAGTGAGCTAACTCACATTAATTGCGTTGCGCTCACT
GCCCGCTTTCCAGTCGGGAAACCTGTCGTGCCAGCTGCATTAATGAATCGGCCAACGCGCGGGGAGAGGC
GGTTTGCGTATTGGGCGCTACAGACATGATAAGATACATTGATGAGTTTGGACAAACCACAACTAGAATG
CAGTGAAAAAAATGCTTTATTTGTGAAATTTGTGATGCTATTGCTTTATTTGTAACCATTATAAGCTGCA
ATAAACAAGTTGGGGTGGGCGAAGAACTCCAGCATGAGATCCCCGCGCTGGAGGATCATCCAGCCGGCGT
CCCGGAAAACGATTCCGAAGCCCAACCTTTCATAGAAGGCGGCGGTGGAATCGAAATCTCGTAGCACGTG
TCAGTCCTGCTCCTCGGCCACGAAGTGCTTAGCCCTCCCACACATAACCAGAGGGCAGCAATTCACGAAT
CCCAACTGCCGTCGGCTGTCCATCACTGTCCTTCACTATGGCTTTGATCCCAGGATGCAGATCGAGAAGC
ACCTGTCGGCACCGTCCGCAGGGGCTCAAGATGCCCCTGTTCTCATTTCCGATCGCGACGATACAAGTCA
GGTTGCCAGCTGCCGCAGCAGCAGCAGTGCCCAGCACCACGAGTTCTGCACAAGGTCCCCCAGTAAAATG
ATATACATTGACACCAGTGAAGATGCGGCCGTCGCTAGAGAGAGCTGCGCTGGCGACGCTGTAGTCTTCA
GAGATGGGGATGCTGTTGATTGTAGCCGTTGCTCTTTCAATGAGGGTGGATTCTTCTTGAGACAAAGGCT
TGGCCATGGTTTAGTTCCTCACCTTGTCGTATTATACTATGCCGATATACTATGCCGATGATTAATTGTC
AACACGTGCTGATCAGATCCGAAAATGGATATACAAGCTCCCGGGAGCTTTTTGCAAAAGCCTAGGCCTC
CAAAAAAGCCTCCTCACTACTTCTGGAATAGCTCAGAGGCAGAGGCGGCCTCGGCCTCTGCATAAATAAA
AAAAATTAGTCAGCCATGGGGCGGAGAATGGGCGGAACTGGGCGGAGTTAGGGGCGGGATGGGCGGAGTT
AGGGGCGGGACTATGGTTGCTGACTAATTGAGATGCATGCTTTGCATACTTCTGCCTGCTGGGGAGCCTG
GGGACTTTCCACACCTGGTTGCTGACTAATTGAGATGCATGCTTTGCATACTTCTGCCTGCTGGGGAGCC
TGGGGACTTTCCACACCCTAACTGACACACATTCCACAGAATTCACTGACTCGCTGCGCTCGGTCGTTCG
GCTGCGGCGAGCGGTATCAGCTCACTCAAAGGCGGTAATACGGTTATCCACAGAATCAGGGGATAACGCA
GGAAAGAACATGTAAGTGATCTCCAAAAAATAAGTACTTTTTGACTGTAAATAAAATTGTAAGGAGTAAA
AAGTACTTTTTTTTCTAAAAAAATGTAATTAAGTAAAAGTAAAAGTATTGATTTTTAATTGTACTCAAGT
AAAGTAAAAATCCCCAAAAATAATACTTAAGTACAGTAATCAAGTAAAATTACTCAAGTACTTTACACCT
CTGCATGTGAGCAAAAGGCCAGCAAAAGGCCAGGAACCGTAAAAAGGCCGCGTTGCTGGCGTTTTTCCAT
AGGCTCCGCCCCCCTGACGAGCATCACAAAAATCGACGCTCAAGTCAGAGGTGGCGAAACCCGACAGGAC
TATAAAGATACCAGGCGTTTCCCCCTGGAAGCTCCCTCGTGCGCTCTCCTGTTCCGACCCTGCCGCTTAC
CGGATACCTGTCCGCCTTTCTCCCTTCGGGAAGCGTGGCGCTTTCTCATAGCTCACGCTGTAGGTATCTC
AGTTCGGTGTAGGTCGTTCGCTCCAAGCTGGGCTGTGTGCACGAACCCCCCGTTCAGCCCGACCGCTGCG
CCTTATCCGGTAACTATCGTCTTGAGTCCAACCCGGTAAGACACGACTTATCGCCACTGGCAGCAGCCAC
TGGTAACAGGATTAGCAGAGCGAGGTATGTAGGCGGTGCTACAGAGTTCTTGAAGTGGTGGCCTAACTAC
GGCTACACTAGAAGAACAGTATTTGGTATCTGCGCTCTGCTGAAGCCAGTTACCTTCGGAAAAAGAGTTG
GTAGCTCTTGATCCGGCAAACAAACCACCGCTGGTAGCGGTGGTTTTTTTGTTTGCAAGCAGCAGATTAC
GCGCAGAAAAAAAGGATCTCAAGAAGATCCTTTGATCTTTTCTACGGGGTCTGACACTCAGTGGAACGAA
AACTCACGTTAAGGGATTTTGGTCATGAGATTATCAAAAAGGATCTTCACCTAGATCCTTTTAAATTAAA
AATGAAGTTTTAAATCAATCTAAAGTATATATGAGTAAACTTGGTCTGACAGTTACCAATGCTTAATCAG
TGAGGCACCTATCTCAGCGATCTGTCTATTTCGTTCATCCATAGTTGCCTGACTCCCCGTCGTGTAGATA
ACTACGATACGGGAGGGCTTACCATCTGGCCCCAGTGCTGCAATGATACCGCGGGACCCACGCTCACCGG
CTCCAGATTTATCAGCAATAAACCAGCCAGCCGGAAGGGCCGAGCGCAGAAGTGGTCCTGCAACTTTATC
CGCCTCCATCCAGTCTATTAATTGTTGCCGGGAAGCTAGAGTAAGTAGTTCGCCAGTTAATAGTTTGCGC
AACGTTGTTGCCATTGCTACAGGCATCGTGGTGTCACGCTCGTCGTTTGGTATGGCTTCATTCAGCTCCG
GTTCCCAACGATCAAGGCGAGTTACATGATCCCCCATGTTGTGCAAAAAAGCGGTTAGCTCCTTCGGTCC
TCCGATCGTTGTCAGAAGTAAGTTGGCCGCAGTGTTATCACTCATGGTTATGGCAGCACTGCATAATTCT
CTTACTGTCATGCCATCCGTAAGATGCTTTTCTGTGACTGGTGAGTACTCAACCAAGTCATTCTGAGAAT
AGTGTATGCGGCGACCGAGTTGCTCTTGCCCGGCGTCAATACGGGATAATACCGCGCCACATAGCAGAAC
TTTAAAAGTGCTCATCATTGGAAAACGTTCTTCGGGGCGAAAACTCTCAAGGATCTTACCGCTGTTGAGA
TCCAGTTCGATGTAACCCACTCGTGCACCCAACTGATCTTCAGCATCTTTTACTTTCACCAGCGTTTCTG
GGTGAGCAAAAACAGGAAGGCAAAATGCCGCAAAAAAGGGAATAAGGGCGACACGGAAATGTTGAATACT
CATACTCTTCCTTTTTCAATATTATTGAAGCATTTATCAGGGTTATTGTCTCATGAGCGGATACATATTT
GAATGTATTTAGAAAAATAAACAAATAGGGGTTCCGCGCACATTTCCCCGAAAAGTGCCACCTGACGTCG
ACGGATCGGGAGATCGATCTCCCGATCCCCTAGGGTCGACTCTCAGTACAATCTGCTCTGATGCCGCATA
GTTAAGCCAGTATCTGCTCCCTGCTTGTGTGTTGGAGGTCGCTGAGTAGTGCGCGAGCAAAATTTAAGCT
ACAACAAGGCAAGGCTTGACCGACAATTGCATGAAGAATCTGCTTAGGGTTAGGCGTTTTGCGCTGCTTC
GCGATGTACGGGCCAGATATACGCGGGTACCGGCATATGGTTCTTGACAGAGGTGTAAAAAGTACTCAAA
AATTTTACTCAAGTGAAAGTACAAGTACTTAGGGAAAATTTTACTCAATTAAAAGTAAAAGTATCTGGCT
AGAATCTTACTTGAGTAAAAGTAAAAAAGTACTCCATTAAAATTGTACTTGAGTATTAACGCGTTGACAT
TGATTATTGACTAGTTATTAATAGTAATCAATTACGGGGTCATTAGTTCATAGCCCATATATGGAGTTCC
GCGTTACATAACTTACGGTAAATGGCCCGCCTGGCTGACCGCCCAACGACCCCCGCCCATTGACGTCAAT
AATGACGTATGTTCCCATAGTAACGCCAATAGGGACTTTCCATTGACGTCAATGGGTGGAGTATTTACGG
TAAACTGCCCACTTGGCAGTACATCAAGTGTATCATATGCCAAGTACGCCCCCTATTGACGTCAATGACG
GTAAATGGCCCGCCTGGCATTATGCCCAGTACATGACCTTATGGGACTTTCCTACTTGGCAGTACATCTA
CGTATTAGTCATCGCTATTACCATGGTGATGCGGTTTTGGCAGTACATCAATGGGCGTGGATAGCGGTTT
GACTCACGGGGATTTCCAAGTCTCCACCCCATTGACGTCAATGGGAGTTTGTTTTGGCACCAAAATCAAC
GGGACTTTCCAAAATGTCGTAACAACTCCGCCCCATTGACGCAAATGGGCGGTAGGCGTGTACGGTGGGA
GGTCTATATAAGC
Features (pLannotate 1.2.2; 22 found; start..end, strand, type, name):
     48..66      +  promoter       T7 promoter: promoter for bacteriophage T7 RNA polymerase
    173..664     +  CDS            tadA: TADA_ECOLI - Also known as yfhC. Experimental evidence at protein level: Swiss-Prot protein existence level 1. Catalyzes the deamination of adenosine to inosine at the wobble position 34 of tRNA(Arg2). Essential for cell viability. From Escherichia coli (strain K12).
    767..4012    +  CDS            cas9: CAS9_NEIMA - Experimental evidence at protein level: Swiss-Prot protein existence level 1. CRISPR (clustered regularly interspaced short palindromic repeat) is an adaptive immune system that provides protection against mobile genetic elements (viruses, transposable elements and conjugative plasmids). CRISPR clusters contain spacers, sequences complementary to antecedent mobile elements, and target invading nucleic acids. CRISPR clusters are transcribed and processed into CRISPR RNA (crRNA). In type II CRISPR systems correct processing of pre-crRNA requires a trans- encoded small RNA (tracrRNA)
   4124..4348    +  polyA_signal   bGH poly(A) signal: bovine growth hormone polyadenylation signal
   4352..4373    +  promoter       SV40 promoter (fragment): SV40 enhancer and early promoter
   4378..4394    +  misc_feature   MCS (fragment): pBluescript multiple cloning site
   4443..4459    -  protein_bind   lac operator: The lac repressor binds to the lac operator to inhibit transcription in E. coli. This inhibition can be relieved by adding lactose or isopropyl-β-D-thiogalactopyranoside (IPTG). lac repressor encoded by lacI
   4467..4497    -  promoter       lac promoter: promoter for the E. coli lac operon
   4512..4533    -  protein_bind   CAP binding site: CAP binding activates transcription in the presence of cAMP. E. coli catabolite activator protein
   4546..4638    -  CDS            lacI (fragment): lac repressor; lacI; The lac repressor binds to the lac operator to inhibit transcription in E. coli. This inhibition can be relieved by adding lactose or isopropyl-β-D-thiogalactopyranoside (IPTG).
   4650..4771    -  polyA_signal   SV40 poly(A) signal: SV40 polyadenylation signal
   4766..4891    -  CDS            ble (fragment): BLE_KLEPN - Experimental evidence at protein level: Swiss-Prot protein existence level 1. Binding protein with a strong affinity to the bleomycin family of antibiotics. Binds to CL990; an antimitotic-antibiotic compound. From Klebsiella pneumoniae.
   4901..4928    -  CDS            BleoR (fragment): antibiotic-binding protein; Sh ble from Streptoalloteichus hindustanus; confers resistance to bleomycin, phleomycin, and Zeocin™
   4929..5327    -  CDS            BSD: blasticidin S deaminase; Aspergillus terreus BSD; confers resistance to blasticidin
   5346..5393    -  promoter       EM7 promoter: synthetic bacterial promoter&nbsp
   5441..5770    -  promoter       SV40 promoter: SV40 enhancer and early promoter
   6154..6742    -  rep_origin     ori: high-copy-number ColE1/pMB1/pBR322/pUC origin of replication
   6913..7773    -  CDS            AmpR: β-lactamase; bla; confers resistance to ampicillin, carbenicillin, and related antibiotics
   7774..7878    -  promoter       AmpR promoter: bla
   7949..7993    -  misc_feature   bom (fragment): basis of mobility region from pBR322
   8326..8705    +  enhancer       CMV enhancer: human cytomegalovirus immediate early enhancer
   8706..6       +  promoter       CMV promoter (across the origin): human cytomegalovirus (CMV) immediate early promoter
