[The description below was written by a language model from this plasmid's Addgene catalogue record and pLannotate feature annotations shown in this document.]
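Description:
pEJS2702-CMV-iNme2-ABE8e-nt is a mammalian expression plasmid for CRISPR adenine base editing, built on a backbone recorded as pCMV with Tol2. It is maintained in E. coli as a high-copy plasmid through a ColE1/pUC-type origin and an ampicillin resistance gene (β-lactamase) under its own promoter. For selection in mammalian cells it carries a blasticidin S deaminase (BSD) cassette driven by the SV40 enhancer/early promoter, with a bacterial EM7 promoter immediately upstream of the coding sequence and an SV40 polyadenylation signal downstream. Short fragments of bleomycin-resistance genes, lacI, the lac promoter/operator and a pBluescript cloning site appear to be cloning remnants. Although the backbone name refers to Tol2, the automated feature table does not annotate any Tol2 transposon arms, so their presence and position cannot be confirmed from the annotation.

The payload is a single open reading frame transcribed from the human CMV immediate-early enhancer and promoter, with a T7 promoter lying just upstream of the coding region, and terminated by the bovine growth hormone polyadenylation signal. It encodes a TadA-derived adenosine deaminase domain (ABE8e, an evolved variant of the E. coli tRNA deaminase) fused to the N-terminus of a Neisseria meningitidis Nme2Cas9. D16A inactivates one nuclease domain, converting the enzyme to a nickase, while the additional recorded substitutions (D844G, E868K, K870R, D873A, D911G, K929R, E932K) define the engineered "iNme2" variant. Guided to a target site, the deaminase converts adenosine to inosine, yielding A•T to G•C changes without a double-strand break. No guide RNA cassette is annotated, so the guide presumably must be supplied separately.
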