Addgene plasmid #228723: pEJS2702-CMV-iNme2-ABE8e-nt
Purpose: Expresses N-terminal ABE8e-iNme2 nCas9 (D16A) base editor in mammalian cells
Depositing lab: Erik Sontheimer. Publication: Rational Design of Enhanced Nme2Cas9 and Nme2(Smu)Cas9 Nucleases and Base Editors. Bamidele N, Ansodaria A, Chen Z, Cheng H, Panwala R, Jazbec E, Sontheimer EJ. bioRxiv [Preprint]. 2024 Nov 7:2024.10.30.620986. doi: 10.1101/2024.10.30.620986. PubMed 39554198.
Backbone
  Vector backbone: pCMV with Tol2
  Vector type: Mammalian Expression, CRISPR
  Selectable markers: Blasticidin
Growth in bacteria
  Bacterial resistance: Ampicillin, 100 μg/mL
  Growth temperature: 37°C
  Growth strain: DH5alpha
  Copy number: High Copy
Gene/Insert
  Gene/Insert name: N-terminal ABE8e with iNme2 nCas9 (D16A)
  Species: Neisseria meningitidis
  Mutation: Nme2-Cas9 D16A D844G E868K K870R D873A D911G K929R E932K
  Promoter: CMV
  Cloning method: Gibson Cloning
Terms and licenses: Academic/Nonprofit Terms; Industry Terms: Not Available to Industry
How to cite: pEJS2702-CMV-iNme2-ABE8e-nt was a gift from Erik Sontheimer (Addgene plasmid # 228723 ; http://n2t.net/addgene:228723 ; RRID:Addgene_228723)
